Addgene plasmid #67953: 4X2C mAGNET
Purpose: (Empty Backbone) Lentiviral vector coding EGFP followed by 4x miR-128 and 4x miR-221 target sequences
Depositing lab: Xue Han & Wilson Wong. Depositing organization: Boston University Main Campus. Publication: Rationally Designed MicroRNA-Based Genetic Classifiers Target Specific Neurons in the Brain. Sayeg MK, Weinberg BH, Cha SS, Goodloe M, Wong WW, Han X. ACS Synth Biol. 2015 Apr 13. 10.1021/acssynbio.5b00040 PubMed 25848814.
Backbone
  Vector backbone: pHR
  Vector type: Lentiviral
Growth in bacteria
  Bacterial resistance: Ampicillin, 100 μg/mL
  Growth temperature: 30°C
  Growth strain: Stbl3
  Copy number: High Copy
Terms and licenses: Academic/Nonprofit Terms; Industry Terms: Not Available to Industry
How to cite: 4X2C mAGNET was a gift from Xue Han & Wilson Wong (Addgene plasmid # 67953 ; http://n2t.net/addgene:67953 ; RRID:Addgene_67953)
