[The description below was written by a language model from this plasmid's Addgene catalogue record and pLannotate feature annotations shown in this document.]
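Description:
4X2C mAGNET is a lentiviral transfer vector built on the pHR backbone, about 10.6 kb in size, that carries a microRNA-regulated EGFP reporter. It is propagated in E. coli through a high-copy ColE1/pUC-type origin and selected with ampicillin via the β-lactamase gene. The backbone also retains an SV40 promoter followed by gpt fragments, SV40 small t intron and large T antigen remnants, and an SV40 poly(A) signal. Small fragments of TcR, rop, bom and lacI are also annotated. All of these lie outside the proviral region and appear to be inherited from the parental plasmid. The lentiviral elements are derived from HIV-1: a truncated 5' LTR, the Ψ packaging signal with an adjoining gag fragment, the RRE for Rev-dependent nuclear export within an env fragment, the cPPT/CTS, and a self-inactivating ΔU3 3' LTR. Viral proteins must therefore be supplied in trans for particle production.

The expression cassette uses the constitutive human EF-1α promoter to drive EGFP, with a WPRE downstream to enhance transcript stability and expression. According to the catalogue entry, EGFP is followed by four copies each of target sequences for miR-128 and miR-221. These sites are not annotated in the feature table, but there is an unannotated gap between the EGFP coding sequence and the WPRE where they would be expected to lie. Sites placed in the 3' untranslated region make the transcript subject to repression in cells expressing either microRNA, so fluorescence persists only in cells where both are low or absent. The associated publication describes rationally designed microRNA-based genetic classifiers for targeting specific neurons in the brain. The plasmid is catalogued as an empty backbone.
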