Features (pLannotate 1.2.2; 34 found; start..end, strand, type, name):
     38..106     +  CDS            nef (fragment): NEF_HV1Z2 - Experimental evidence at protein level: Swiss-Prot protein existence level 1. Extracellular Nef protein targets CD4(+) T-lymphocytes for apoptosis by interacting with CXCR4 surface receptors. From Human immunodeficiency virus type 1 group M subtype D (isolate Z2/CDC-Z34) (HIV-1).
    108..341     +  LTR            3' LTR (ΔU3): self-inactivating 3' long terminal repeat (LTR) from HIV-1
    366..384     -  promoter       SP6 promoter: promoter for bacteriophage SP6 RNA polymerase
    612..891     +  CDS            TcR (fragment): tetracycline efflux protein; tet; confers resistance to tetracycline
    892..940     -  misc_feature   bom (fragment): basis of mobility region from pBR322
   1042..1077    -  CDS            rop (fragment): Rop protein, which maintains plasmids at low copy number; rop
   1172..1276    +  promoter       AmpR promoter: bla
   1277..2137    +  CDS            AmpR: β-lactamase; bla; confers resistance to ampicillin, carbenicillin, and related antibiotics
   2308..2896    +  rep_origin     ori: high-copy-number ColE1/pMB1/pBR322/pUC origin of replication
   3079..3135    +  CDS            lacI (fragment): lac repressor; lacI; The lac repressor binds to the lac operator to inhibit transcription in E. coli. This inhibition can be relieved by adding lactose or isopropyl-β-D-thiogalactopyranoside (IPTG).
   3142..3471    +  promoter       SV40 promoter: SV40 enhancer and early promoter
   3671..3790    +  CDS            gpt (fragment): XGPT_ECOLI - Also known as gpp, gxu. Experimental evidence at protein level: Swiss-Prot protein existence level 1. Purine salvage pathway enzyme that catalyzes the transfer of the ribosyl-5-phosphate group from 5-phospho-alpha-D-ribose 1- diphosphate (PRPP) to the N9 position of the 6-oxopurines guanine and xanthine to form the corresponding ribonucleotides GMP (guanosine 5'- monophosphate) and XMP (xanthosine 5'-monophosphate), with the release of PPi. To a lesser extent, also acts on hypoxanthine (PubMed:9100006, PubMed:3886014). Does not ribophosphorylate adenine (PubMed:3886014). From Esch
   3790..4125    +  CDS            gpt (fragment): XGPT_ECOLI - Also known as gpp, gxu. Experimental evidence at protein level: Swiss-Prot protein existence level 1. Purine salvage pathway enzyme that catalyzes the transfer of the ribosyl-5-phosphate group from 5-phospho-alpha-D-ribose 1- diphosphate (PRPP) to the N9 position of the 6-oxopurines guanine and xanthine to form the corresponding ribonucleotides GMP (guanosine 5'- monophosphate) and XMP (xanthosine 5'-monophosphate), with the release of PPi. To a lesser extent, also acts on hypoxanthine (PubMed:9100006, PubMed:3886014). Does not ribophosphorylate adenine (PubMed:3886014). From Esch
   4220..4525    +  CDS            frsA (fragment): FRSA_ECOLI - Also known as yafA. Experimental evidence at protein level: Swiss-Prot protein existence level 1. Catalyzes the hydrolysis of esters (PubMed:15808744). Displays esterase activity toward pNP-butyrate (PubMed:15808744). May stimulate mixed-acid fermentation by acting as a fermentation/respiration switch that down-regulates respiration and up- regulates fermentation rates (PubMed:15169777). From Escherichia coli (strain K12).
   4529..4603    +  CDS            small t antigen (fragment): SV40 (simian virus 40) small t antigen
   4605..4670    +  intron         small t intron: SV40 (simian virus 40) small t antigen intron
   4800..4820    +  CDS            SV40 NLS: nuclear localization signal of SV40 (simian virus 40) large T antigen
   5139..5222    +  CDS            large T antigen (fragment): large T antigen from SV40 (simian virus 40)
   5245..5379    +  polyA_signal   SV40 poly(A) signal: SV40 polyadenylation signal
   5547..5876    +  CDS            nef (fragment): NEF_HV1BR - Experimental evidence at protein level: Swiss-Prot protein existence level 1. Extracellular Nef protein targets CD4(+) T-lymphocytes for apoptosis by interacting with CXCR4 surface receptors (PubMed:14990729). From Human immunodeficiency virus type 1 group M subtype B (isolate BRU/LAI) (HIV-1).
   5924..6181    +  LTR            5' LTR (truncated): truncated 5' long terminal repeat (LTR) from HIV-1
   6228..6353    +  misc_feature   HIV-1 Ψ: packaging signal of human immunodeficiency virus type 1
   6337..6675    +  CDS            HIV-1 gag (fragment): gag protein from human immunodeficiency virus 1; gag
   6850..7082    +  misc_feature   RRE: The Rev response element (RRE) of HIV-1 allows for Rev-dependent mRNA export from the nucleus to the cytoplasm.
   7054..7560    +  CDS            env (fragment): ENV_HV1H2 - Experimental evidence at protein level: Swiss-Prot protein existence level 1. [Transmembrane protein gp41]: Acts as a class I viral fusion protein. Under the current model, the protein has at least 3 conformational states: pre-fusion native state, pre-hairpin intermediate state, and post-fusion hairpin state. During fusion of viral and target intracellular membranes, the coiled coil regions (heptad repeats) assume a trimer-of-hairpins structure, positioning the fusion peptide in close proximity to the C-terminal region of the ectodomain. The formation of this structure appears to d
   7596..7713    +  misc_feature   cPPT/CTS: central polypurine tract and central termination sequence of HIV-1
   7750..7774    -  misc_feature   MCS (fragment): pBluescript multiple cloning site
   7779..8957    +  promoter       EF-1α promoter: strong constitutive promoter for human elongation factor EF-1α
   8974..8992    +  promoter       T7 promoter: promoter for bacteriophage T7 RNA polymerase
   9046..9762    +  CDS            EGFP: EGFP is a basic (constitutively fluorescent) green fluorescent protein published in 1996, derived from Aequorea victoria. It is reported to be a rapidly-maturing weak dimer with moderate acid sensitivity.
  10004..10034   +  misc_feature   MCS (fragment): pUC18/19 multiple cloning site
  10035..10053   +  misc_feature   MCS (fragment): pBluescript multiple cloning site
  10053..10641   +  misc_feature   WPRE: woodchuck hepatitis virus posttranscriptional regulatory element
  10642..21      +  misc_feature   MCS (fragment) (across the origin): pBluescript multiple cloning site
>Addgene plasmid #67953 | 4X2C mAGNET | depositor full sequence | sequence record 118411 | 4X2C mAGNET sequence 10643 bps
CGATACCGTCGACCTCGAGGGAATTAATTCGAGCTCGGTACCTTTAAGACCAATGACTTACAAGGCAGCT
GTAGATCTTAGCCACTTTTTAAAAGAAAAGGGGGGACTGGAAGGGCTAATTCACTCCCAACGAAGACAAG
ATCTGCTTTTTGCTTGTACTGGGTCTCTCTGGTTAGACCAGATCTGAGCCTGGGAGCTCTCTGGCTAACT
AGGGAACCCACTGCTTAAGCCTCAATAAAGCTTGCCTTGAGTGCTTCAAGTAGTGTGTGCCCGTCTGTTG
TGTGACTCTGGTAACTAGAGATCCCTCAGACCCTTTTAGTCAGTGTGGAAAATCTCTAGCAGCATCTAGA
ATTAATTCCGTGTATTCTATAGTGTCACCTAAATCGTATGTGTATGATACATAAGGTTATGTATTAATTG
TAGCCGCGTTCTAACGACAATATGTACAAGCCTAATTGTGTAGCATCTGGCTTACTGAAGCAGACCCTAT
CATCTCTCTCGTAAACTGCCGTCAGAGTCGGTTTGGTTGGACGAACCTTCTGAGTTTCTGGTAACGCCGT
CCCGCACCCGGAAATGGTCAGCGAACCAATCAGCAGGGTCATCGCTAGCCAGATCCTCTACGCCGGACGC
ATCGTGGCCGGCATCACCGGCGCCACAGGTGCGGTTGCTGGCGCCTATATCGCCGACATCACCGATGGGG
AAGATCGGGCTCGCCACTTCGGGCTCATGAGCGCTTGTTTCGGCGTGGGTATGGTGGCAGGCCCCGTGGC
CGGGGGACTGTTGGGCGCCATCTCCTTGCATGCACCATTCCTTGCGGCGGCGGTGCTCAACGGCCTCAAC
CTACTACTGGGCTGCTTCCTAATGCAGGAGTCGCATAAGGGAGAGCGTCGAATGGTGCACTCTCAGTACA
ATCTGCTCTGATGCCGCATAGTTAAGCCAGCCCCGACACCCGCCAACACCCGCTGACGCGCCCTGACGGG
CTTGTCTGCTCCCGGCATCCGCTTACAGACAAGCTGTGACCGTCTCCGGGAGCTGCATGTGTCAGAGGTT
TTCACCGTCATCACCGAAACGCGCGAGACGAAAGGGCCTCGTGATACGCCTATTTTTATAGGTTAATGTC
ATGATAATAATGGTTTCTTAGACGTCAGGTGGCACTTTTCGGGGAAATGTGCGCGGAACCCCTATTTGTT
TATTTTTCTAAATACATTCAAATATGTATCCGCTCATGAGACAATAACCCTGATAAATGCTTCAATAATA
TTGAAAAAGGAAGAGTATGAGTATTCAACATTTCCGTGTCGCCCTTATTCCCTTTTTTGCGGCATTTTGC
CTTCCTGTTTTTGCTCACCCAGAAACGCTGGTGAAAGTAAAAGATGCTGAAGATCAGTTGGGTGCACGAG
TGGGTTACATCGAACTGGATCTCAACAGCGGTAAGATCCTTGAGAGTTTTCGCCCCGAAGAACGTTTTCC
AATGATGAGCACTTTTAAAGTTCTGCTATGTGGCGCGGTATTATCCCGTATTGACGCCGGGCAAGAGCAA
CTCGGTCGCCGCATACACTATTCTCAGAATGACTTGGTTGAGTACTCACCAGTCACAGAAAAGCATCTTA
CGGATGGCATGACAGTAAGAGAATTATGCAGTGCTGCCATAACCATGAGTGATAACACTGCGGCCAACTT
ACTTCTGACAACGATCGGAGGACCGAAGGAGCTAACCGCTTTTTTGCACAACATGGGGGATCATGTAACT
CGCCTTGATCGTTGGGAACCGGAGCTGAATGAAGCCATACCAAACGACGAGCGTGACACCACGATGCCTG
TAGCAATGGCAACAACGTTGCGCAAACTATTAACTGGCGAACTACTTACTCTAGCTTCCCGGCAACAATT
AATAGACTGGATGGAGGCGGATAAAGTTGCAGGACCACTTCTGCGCTCGGCCCTTCCGGCTGGCTGGTTT
ATTGCTGATAAATCTGGAGCCGGTGAGCGTGGGTCTCGCGGTATCATTGCAGCACTGGGGCCAGATGGTA
AGCCCTCCCGTATCGTAGTTATCTACACGACGGGGAGTCAGGCAACTATGGATGAACGAAATAGACAGAT
CGCTGAGATAGGTGCCTCACTGATTAAGCATTGGTAACTGTCAGACCAAGTTTACTCATATATACTTTAG
ATTGATTTAAAACTTCATTTTTAATTTAAAAGGATCTAGGTGAAGATCCTTTTTGATAATCTCATGACCA
AAATCCCTTAACGTGAGTTTTCGTTCCACTGAGCGTCAGACCCCGTAGAAAAGATCAAAGGATCTTCTTG
AGATCCTTTTTTTCTGCGCGTAATCTGCTGCTTGCAAACAAAAAAACCACCGCTACCAGCGGTGGTTTGT
TTGCCGGATCAAGAGCTACCAACTCTTTTTCCGAAGGTAACTGGCTTCAGCAGAGCGCAGATACCAAATA
CTGTCTTTCTAGTGTAGCCGTAGTTAGGCCACCACTTCAAGAACTCTGTAGCACCGCCTACATACCTCGC
TCTGCTAATCCTGTTACCAGTGGCTGCTGCCAGTGGCGATAAGTCGTGTCTTACCGGGTTGGACTCAAGA
CGATAGTTACCGGATAAGGCGCAGCGGTCGGGCTGAACGGGGGGTTCGTGCACACAGCCCAGCTTGGAGC
GAACGACCTACACCGAACTGAGATACCTACAGCGTGAGCTATGAGAAAGCGCCACGCTTCCCGAAGGGAG
AAAGGCGGACAGGTATCCGGTAAGCGGCAGGGTCGGAACAGGAGAGCGCACGAGGGAGCTTCCAGGGGGA
AACGCCTGGTATCTTTATAGTCCTGTCGGGTTTCGCCACCTCTGACTTGAGCGTCGATTTTTGTGATGCT
CGTCAGGGGGGCGGAGCCTATGGAAAAACGCCAGCAACGCGGCCTTTTTACGGTTCCTGGCCTTTTGCTG
GCCTTTTGCTCACATGTTCTTTCCTGCGTTATCCCCTGATTCTGTGGATAACCGTATTACCGCCTTTGAG
TGAGCTGATACCGCTCGCCGCAGCCGAACGACCGAGCGCAGCGAGTCAGTGAGCGAGGAAGCGGAAGAGC
GCCCAATACGCAAACCGCCTCTCCCCGCGCGTTGGCCGATTCATTAATGCAGCTGTGGAATGTGTGTCAG
TTAGGGTGTGGAAAGTCCCCAGGCTCCCCAGCAGGCAGAAGTATGCAAAGCATGCATCTCAATTAGTCAG
CAACCAGGTGTGGAAAGTCCCCAGGCTCCCCAGCAGGCAGAAGTATGCAAAGCATGCATCTCAATTAGTC
AGCAACCATAGTCCCGCCCCTAACTCCGCCCATCCCGCCCCTAACTCCGCCCAGTTCCGCCCATTCTCCG
CCCCATGGCTGACTAATTTTTTTTATTTATGCAGAGGCCGAGGCCGCCTCGGCCTCTGAGCTATTCCAGA
AGTAGTGAGGAGGCTTTTTTGGAGGCCTAGGCTTTTGCAAAAAGCTTGGACACAAGACAGGCTTGCGAGA
TATGTTTGAGAATACCACTTTATCCCGCGTCAGGGAGAGGCAGTGCGTAAAAAGACGCGGACTCATGTGA
AATACTGGTTTTTAGTGCGCCAGATCTCTATAATCTCGCGCAACCTATTTTCCCCTCGAACACTTTTTAA
GCCGTAGATAAACAGGCTGGGACACTTCACATGAGCGAAAAATACATCGTCACCTGGGACATGTTGCAGA
TCCATGCACGTAAACTCGCAAGCCGACTGATGCCTTCTGAACAATGGAAAGGCATTATTGCCGTAAGCCG
TGGCGGTCTGTACCGGGTGCGTTACTGGCGCGTGAACTGGGTATTCGTCATGTCGATACCGTTTGTATTT
CCAGCTACGATCACGACAACCAGCGCGAGCTTAAAGTGCTGAAACGCGCAGAAGGCGATGGCGAAGGCTT
CATCGTTATTGATGACCTGGTGGATACCGGTGGTACTGCGGTTGCGATTCGTGAAATGTATCCAAAAGCG
CACTTTGTCACCATCTTCGCAAAACCGGCTGGTCGTCCGCTGGTTGATGACTATGTTGTTGATATCCCGC
AAGATACCTGGATTGAACAGCCGTGGGATATGGGCGTCGTATTCGTCCCGCCAATCTCCGGTCGCTAATC
TTTTCAACGCCTGGCACTGCCGGGCGTTGTTCTTTTTAACTTCAGGCGGGTTACAATAGTTTCCAGTAAG
TATTCTGGAGGCTGCATCCATGACACAGGCAAACCTGAGCGAAACCCTGTTCAAACCCCGCTTTAAACAT
CCTGAAACCTCGACGCTAGTCCGCCGCTTTAATCACGGCGCACAACCGCCTGTGCAGTCGGCCCTTGATG
GTAAAACCATCCCTCACTGGTATCGCATGATTAACCGTCTGATGTGGATCTGGCGCGGCATTGACCCACG
CGAAATCCTCGACGTCCAGGCACGTATTGTGATGAGCGATGCCGAACGTACCGACGATGATTTATACGAT
ACGGTGATTGGCTACCGTGGCGGCAACTGGATTTATGAGTGGGCCCCGGATCTTTGTGAAGGAACCTTAC
TTCTGTGGTGTGACATAATTGGACAAACTACCTACAGAGATTTAAAGCTCTAAGGTAAATATAAAATTTT
TAAGTGTATAATGTGTTAAACTACTGATTCTAATTGTTTGTGTATTTTAGATTCCAACCTATGGAACTGA
TGAATGGGAGCAGTGGTGGAATGCCTTTAATGAGGAAAACCTGTTTTGCTCAGAAGAAATGCCATCTAGT
GATGATGAGGCTACTGCTGACTCTCAACATTCTACTCCTCCAAAAAAGAAGAGAAAGGTAGAAGACCCCA
AGGACTTTCCTTCAGAATTGCTAAGTTTTTTGAGTCATGCTGTGTTTAGTAATAGAACTCTTGCTTGCTT
TGCTATTTACACCACAAAGGAAAAAGCTGCACTGCTATACAAGAAAATTATGGAAAAATATTCTGTAACC
TTTATAAGTAGGCATAACAGTTATAATCATAACATACTGTTTTTTCTTACTCCACACAGGCATAGAGTGT
CTGCTATTAATAACTATGCTCAAAAATTGTGTACCTTTAGCTTTTTAATTTGTAAAGGGGTTAATAAGGA
ATATTTGATGTATAGTGCCTTGACTAGAGATCATAATCAGCCATACCACATTTGTAGAGGTTTTACTTGC
TTTAAAAAACCTCCCACACCTCCCCCTGAACCTGAAACATAAAATGAATGCAATTGTTGTTGTTAACTTG
TTTATTGCAGCTTATAATGGTTACAAATAAAGCAATAGCATCACAAATTTCACAAATAAAGCATTTTTTT
CACTGCATTCTAGTTGTGGTTTGTCCAAACTCATCAATGTATCTTATCATGTCTGGATCAACTGGATAAC
TCAAGCTAACCAAAATCATCCCAAACTTCCCACCCCATACCCTATTACCACTGCCAATTACCTAGTGGTT
TCATTTACTCTAAACCTGTGATTCCTCTGAATTATTTTCATTTTAAAGAAATTGTATTTGTTAAATATGT
ACTACAAACTTAGTAGTTGGAAGGGCTAATTCACTCCCAAAGAAGACAAGATATCCTTGATCTGTGGATC
TACCACACACAAGGCTACTTCCCTGATTAGCAGAACTACACACCAGGGCCAGGGGTCAGATATCCACTGA
CCTTTGGATGGTGCTACAAGCTAGTACCAGTTGAGCCAGATAAGGTAGAAGAGGCCAATAAAGGAGAGAA
CACCAGCTTGTTACACCCTGTGAGCCTGCATGGGATGGATGACCCGGAGAGAGAAGTGTTAGAGTGGAGG
TTTGACAGCCGCCTAGCATTTCATCACGTGGCCCGAGAGCTGCATCCGGAGTACTTCAAGAACTGCTGAT
ATCGAGCTTGCTACAAGGGACTTTCCGCTGGGGACTTTCCAGGGAGGCGTGGCCTGGGCGGGACTGGGGA
GTGGCGAGCCCTCAGATCCTGCATATAAGCAGCTGCTTTTTGCCTGTACTGGGTCTCTCTGGTTAGACCA
GATCTGAGCCTGGGAGCTCTCTGGCTAACTAGGGAACCCACTGCTTAAGCCTCAATAAAGCTTGCCTTGA
GTGCTTCAAGTAGTGTGTGCCCGTCTGTTGTGTGACTCTGGTAACTAGAGATCCCTCAGACCCTTTTAGT
CAGTGTGGAAAATCTCTAGCAGTGGCGCCCGAACAGGGACTTGAAAGCGAAAGGGAAACCAGAGGAGCTC
TCTCGACGCAGGACTCGGCTTGCTGAAGCGCGCACGGCAAGAGGCGAGGGGCGGCGACTGGTGAGTACGC
CAAAAATTTTGACTAGCGGAGGCTAGAAGGAGAGAGATGGGTGCGAGAGCGTCAGTATTAAGCGGGGGAG
AATTAGATCGCGATGGGAAAAAATTCGGTTAAGGCCAGGGGGAAAGAAAAAATATAAATTAAAACATATA
GTATGGGCAAGCAGGGAGCTAGAACGATTCGCAGTTAATCCTGGCCTGTTAGAAACATCAGAAGGCTGTA
GACAAATACTGGGACAGCTACAACCATCCCTTCAGACAGGATCAGAAGAACTTAGATCATTATATAATAC
AGTAGCAACCCTCTATTGTGTGCATCAAAGGATAGAGATAAAAGACACCAAGGAAGCTTTAGACAAGATA
GAGGAAGAGCAAAACAAAAGTAAGACCACCGCACAGCAAGCGGCCGGCCGCTGATCTTCAGACCTGGAGG
AGGAGATATGAGGGACAATTGGAGAAGTGAATTATATAAATATAAAGTAGTAAAAATTGAACCATTAGGA
GTAGCACCCACCAAGGCAAAGAGAAGAGTGGTGCAGAGAGAAAAAAGAGCAGTGGGAATAGGAGCTTTGT
TCCTTGGGTTCTTGGGAGCAGCAGGAAGCACTATGGGCGCAGCGTCAATGACGCTGACGGTACAGGCCAG
ACAATTATTGTCTGGTATAGTGCAGCAGCAGAACAATTTGCTGAGGGCTATTGAGGCGCAACAGCATCTG
TTGCAACTCACAGTCTGGGGCATCAAGCAGCTCCAGGCAAGAATCCTGGCTGTGAAAGATACCTAAAGGA
TCAACAGCTCCTGGGGATTTGGGGTTGCTCTGGAAAACTCATTTGCACCACTGCTGTGCCTTGGAATGCT
AGTTGGAGTAATAAATCTCTGGAACAGATTTGGAATCACACGACCTGGATGGAGTGGGACAGAGAAATTA
ACAATTACACAAGCTTAATACACTCCTTAATTGAAGAATCGCAAAACCAGCAAGAAAAGAATGAACAAGA
ATTATTGGAATTAGATAAATGGGCAAGTTTGTGGAATTGGTTTAACATAACAAATTGGCTGTGGTATATA
AAATTATTCATAATGATAGTAGGAGGCTTGGTAGGTTTAAGAATAGTTTTTGCTGTACTTTCTATAGTGA
ATAGAGTTAGGCAGGGATATTCACCATTATCGTTTCAGACCCACCTCCCAACCCCGAGGGGACCCGACAG
GCCCGAAGGAATAGAAGAAGAAGGTGGAGAGAGAGACAGAGACAGATCCATTCGATTAGTGAACGGATCT
CGACGGTATCGCCAAATGGCAGTATTCATCCACAATTTTAAAAGAAAAGGGGGGATTGGGGGGTACAGTG
CAGGGGAAAGAATAGTAGACATAATAGCAACAGACATACAAACTAAAGAATTACAAAAACAAATTACAAA
AATTCAAAATTTTCGGGTTTATTACAGGGACAGCAGAGATCCAGTTTGGATCGATAAGCTTGATATCGAA
TTCCGTGAGGCTCCGGTGCCCGTCAGTGGGCAGAGCGCACATCGCCCACAGTCCCCGAGAAGTTGGGGGG
AGGGGTCGGCAATTGAACCGGTGCCTAGAGAAGGTGGCGCGGGGTAAACTGGGAAAGTGATGTCGTGTAC
TGGCTCCGCCTTTTTCCCGAGGGTGGGGGAGAACCGTATATAAGTGCAGTAGTCGCCGTGAACGTTCTTT
TTCGCAACGGGTTTGCCGCCAGAACACAGGTAAGTGCCGTGTGTGGTTCCCGCGGGCCTGGCCTCTTTAC
GGGTTATGGCCCTTGCGTGCCTTGAATTACTTCCACCTGGCTGCAGTACGTGATTCTTGATCCCGAGCTT
CGGGTTGGAAGTGGGTGGGAGAGTTCGAGGCCTTGCGCTTAAGGAGCCCCTTCGCCTCGTGCTTGAGTTG
AGGCCTGGCCTGGGCGCTGGGGCCGCCGCGTGCGAATCTGGTGGCACCTTCGCGCCTGTCTCGCTGCTTT
CGATAAGTCTCTAGCCATTTAAAATTTTTGATGACCTGCTGCGACGCTTTTTTTCTGGCAAGATAGTCTT
GTAAATGCGGGCCAAGATCTGCACACTGGTATTTCGGTTTTTGGGGCCGCGGGCGGCGACGGGGCCCGTG
CGTCCCAGCGCACATGTTCGGCGAGGCGGGGCCTGCGAGCGCGGCCACCGAGAATCGGACGGGGGTAGTC
TCAAGCTGGCCGGCCTGCTCTGGTGCCTGGCCTCGCGCCGCCGTGTATCGCCCCGCCCTGGGCGGCAAGG
CTGGCCCGGTCGGCACCAGTTGCGTGAGCGGAAAGATGGCCGCTTCCCGGCCCTGCTGCAGGGAGCTCAA
AATGGAGGACGCGGCGCTCGGGAGAGCGGGCGGGTGAGTCACCCACACAAAGGAAAAGGGCCTTTCCGTC
CTCAGCCGTCGCTTCATGTGACTCCACGGAGTACCGGGCGCCGTCCAGGCACCTCGATTAGTTCTCGAGC
TTTTGGAGTACGTCGTCTTTAGGTTGGGGGGAGGGGTTTTATGCGATGGAGTTTCCCCACACTGAGTGGG
TGGAGACTGAAGTTAGGCCAGCTTGGCACTTGATGTAATTCTCCTTGGAATTTGCCCTTTTTGAGTTTGG
ATCTTGGTTCATTCTCAAGCCTCAGACAGTGGTTCAAAGTTTTTTTCTTCCATTTCAGGTGTCGTGAGGA
ATTAGCTTGGTACTAATACGACTCACTATAGGGAGACCCAAGCTGGCTAGGTAAGCTTGGTACCGAGCTC
GGATCCGCCGCCACCATGGTGAGCAAGGGCGAGGAGCTGTTCACCGGGGTGGTGCCCATCCTGGTCGAGC
TGGACGGCGACGTAAACGGCCACAAGTTCAGCGTGTCCGGCGAGGGCGAGGGCGATGCCACCTACGGCAA
GCTGACCCTGAAGTTCATTTGCACCACCGGCAAGCTGCCCGTGCCCTGGCCCACCCTCGTGACCACCCTG
ACCTACGGCGTGCAGTGCTTCAGCCGCTACCCCGACCACATGAAGCAGCACGACTTCTTCAAGTCCGCCA
TGCCCGAAGGCTACGTCCAGGAGCGCACCATCTTCTTCAAGGACGACGGCAACTACAAGACCCGCGCCGA
GGTGAAGTTCGAGGGCGACACCCTGGTGAACCGCATCGAGCTGAAGGGCATCGACTTCAAGGAGGACGGC
AACATCCTGGGGCACAAGCTGGAGTACAACTACAACAGCCACAACGTCTATATCATGGCCGACAAGCAGA
AGAACGGCATCAAGGTGAACTTCAAGATCCGCCACAACATCGAGGACGGCAGCGTGCAGCTCGCCGACCA
CTACCAGCAGAACACCCCCATCGGCGACGGCCCCGTGCTGCTGCCCGACAACCACTACCTGAGCACCCAG
TCCGCCCTGAGCAAAGACCCCAACGAGAAGCGCGATCACATGGTCCTGCTGGAGTTCGTGACCGCCGCCG
GGATCACTCTCGGCATGGACGAGCTGTACAAGTAAACTAGTGCGGCCTTAAAGAGACCGGTTCACTGTGA
CAGTAAAAGAGACCGGTTCACTGTGAGAATGAAAGAGACCGGTTCACTGTGATCGGAAAAGAGACCGGTT
CACTGTGAGCGGCCTTGAAACCCAGCAGACAATGTAGCTCAGTAGAAACCCAGCAGACAATGTAGCTGAA
TGGAAACCCAGCAGACAATGTAGCTTCGGAGAAACCCAGCAGACAATGTAGCTGCGGCCGCGACTCTAGA
GTCGACCTGCAGGCATGCAAGCTTGATATCAAGCTTATCGATAATCAACCTCTGGATTACAAAATTTGTG
AAAGATTGACTGGTATTCTTAACTATGTTGCTCCTTTTACGCTATGTGGATACGCTGCTTTAATGCCTTT
GTATCATGCTATTGCTTCCCGTATGGCTTTCATTTTCTCCTCCTTGTATAAATCCTGGTTGCTGTCTCTT
TATGAGGAGTTGTGGCCCGTTGTCAGGCAACGTGGCGTGGTGTGCACTGTGTTTGCTGACGCAACCCCCA
CTGGTTGGGGCATTGCCACCACCTGTCAGCTCCTTTCCGGGACTTTCGCTTTCCCCCTCCCTATTGCCAC
GGCGGAACTCATCGCCGCCTGCCTTGCCCGCTGCTGGACAGGGGCTCGGCTGTTGGGCACTGACAATTCC
GTGGTGTTGTCGGGGAAATCATCGTCCTTTCCTTGGCTGCTCGCCTGTGTTGCCACCTGGATTCTGCGCG
GGACGTCCTTCTGCTACGTCCCTTCGGCCCTCAATCCAGCGGACCTTCCTTCCCGCGGCCTGCTGCCGGC
TCTGCGGCCTCTTCCGCGTCTTCGCCTTCGCCCTCAGACGAGTCGGATCTCCCTTTGGGCCGCCTCCCCG
CAT
