>Addgene plasmid #67953 | 4X2C mAGNET | addgene partial sequence | sequence record 126536 | pLenti-F 5'-TTTTGAGTTTGGATCTTGGT-3'
ATTTCAGGTGTCGTGAGGAATTAGCTTGGTACTAATACGACTCACTATAGGGAGACCCAAGCTGGCTAGG
TAAGCTTGGTACCGAGCTCGGATCCGCCGCCACCATGGTGAGCAAGGGCGAGGAGCTGTTCACCGGGGTG
GTGCCCATCCTGGTCGAGCTGGACGGCGACGTAAACGGCCACAAGTTCAGCGTGTCCGGCGAGGGCGAGG
GCGATGCCACCTACGGCAAGCTGACCCTGAAGTTCATTTGCACCACCGGCAAGCTGCCCGTGCCCTGGCC
CACCCTCGTGACCACCCTGACCTACGGCGTGCAGTGCTTCAGCCGCTACCCCGACCACATGAAGCAGCAC
GACTTCTTCAAGTCCGCCATGCCCGAAGGCTACGTCCAGGAGCGCACCATCTTCTTCAAGGACGACGGCA
ACTACAAGACCCGCGCCGAGGTGAAGTTCGAGGGCGACACCCTGGTGAACCGCATCGAGCTGAAGGGCAT
CGACTTCAAGGAGGACGGCAACATCCTGGGGCACAAGCTGGAGTACAACTACAACAGCCACAACGTCTAT
ATCATGGCCGACAAGCAGAAGAACGGCATCAAGGTGAACTTCAAGATCCGCCACAACATCGAGGACGGCA
GCGTGCAGCTCGCCGACCA
