>Addgene plasmid #67953 | 4X2C mAGNET | addgene partial sequence | sequence record 126538 | WPRE-R 5'-CATAGCGTAAAAGGAGCAACA-3'
AATTTTGTAATCCAGAGGTTGATTATCGATAAGCTTGATATCAAGCTTGCATGCCTGCAGGTCGACTCTA
GAGTCGCGGCCGCAGCTACATTGTCTGCTGGGTTTCTCCGAAGCTACATTGTCTGCTGGGTTTCCATTCA
GCTACATTGTCTGCTGGGTTTCTACTGAGCTACATTGTCTGCTGGGTTTCAAGGCCGCTCACAGTGAACC
GGTCTCTTTTCCGATCACAGTGAACCGGTCTCTTTCATTCTCACAGTGAACCGGTCTCTTTTACTGTCAC
AGTGAACCGGTCTCTTTAAGGCCGCACTAGTTTACTTGTACAGCTCGTCCATGCCGAGAGTGATCCCGGC
GGCGGTCACGAACTCCAGCAGGACCATGTGATCGCGCTTCTCGTTGGGGTCTTTGCTCAGGGCGGACTGG
GTGCTCAGGTAGTGGTTGTCGGGCAGCAGCACGGGGCCGTCGCCGATGGGGGTGTTCTGCTGGTAGTGGT
CGGCGAGCTGCACGCTGCCGTCCTCGATGTTGTGGCGGATCTTGAAGTTCACCTTGATGCCGTTCTTCTG
CTTGTCGGCCATGATATAGACGTTGTGGCTGTTGTAGTTGTACTCCAGCTTGTGCCCCAGGATGTTGCCG
TCCTCCTTGAAGTCGATGCCCTTCAGCTCGATGCGGTTCACCAGGGTGTCGCCCTCGAACTTCACCTCGG
CGCGGGTCTTGTAGTTGCCGTCGTCCTTGAAG
